>Addgene plasmid #146011 | pAc5.1B-lambdaN-HA-DmSmaug_584-762-V5His6_C | depositor full sequence | sequence record 288456 | Full Sequence
CTTCAAGGAATTAATTCTATATTCTAAAAACACAAATGATACTTCTAAAAAAAATCATGAATGGCATCAA
CTCTGAATCAAATCTTTGCAGATGCACCTACTTCTCATTTCCACTGTCACATCATTTTTCCAGATCTCGC
TGCCTGTTATGTGGCCCACAAACCAAGACACGTTTTATGGCCATTAAAGCTGGCTGATCGTCGCCAAACA
CCAAATACATATCAATATGTACATTCGAGAAAGAAGCGATCAAAGAAGCGTCTTCGGGCGAGTAGGAGAA
TGCGGAGGAGAAGGAGAACGAGCTGATCTAGTATCTCTCCACAATCCAATGCCAACTGACCAACTGGCCA
TATTCGGAGCAATTTGAAGCCAATTTCCATCGCCTGGCGATCGCTCCATTCTTGGCTATATGTTTTTCAC
CGTTCCCGGGGCCATTTTCAAAGACTCGTCGGTAAGATAAGATTGTGTCACTCGCTGTCTCTCTTCATTT
GTCGAAGAATGCTGAGGAATTTCGCGATGACGTCGGCGAGTATTTTGAAGAATGAGAATAATTTGTATTT
ATACGAAAATCAGTTAGTGGAATTTTCTACAAAAACATGTTATCTATAGATAATTTTGTTGCAAAATATG
TTGACTATGACAAAGATTGTATGTATATACCTTTAATGTATTCTCATTTTCTTATGTATTTATAATGGCA
ATGATGATACTGATGATATTTTAAGATGATGCCAGACCACAGGCTGATTTCTGCGTCTTTTGCCGAACGC
AGTGCATGTGCGGTTGTTGTTTTTTGGAATAGTTTCAATTTTCGGACTGTCCGCTTTGATTTCAGTTTCT
TGGCTTATTCAAAAAGCAAAGTAAAGCCAAAAAAGCGAGATGGCAATACCAAATGCGGCAAAACGGTAGT
GGAAGGAAAGGGGTGCGGGGCAGCGGAAGGAAGGGTGGGGCGGGGCGTGGCGGGGTCTGTGGCTGGGCGC
GACGTCACCGACGTTGGAGCCACTCCTTTGACCATGTGTGCGTGTGTGTATTATTCGTGTCTCGCCACTC
GCCGGTTGTTTTTTTCTTTTTATCTCGCTCTCTCTAGCGCCATCTCGTACGCATGCTCAACGCACCGCAT
GTTGCCGTGTCCTTTATGCGTCATTTTGGCTCGAAATAGGCAATTATTTAAACAAAGATTAGTCAACGAA
AACGCTAAAATAAATAAGTCTACAATATGGTTACTTATTGCCATGTGTGTGCAGCCAACGATAGCAACAA
AAGCAACAACACAGTGGCTTTCCCTCTTTCACTTTTTGTTTGCAAGCGCGTGCGAGCAAGACGGCACGAC
CGGCAAACGCAATTACGCTGACAAAGAGCAGACGAAGTTTTGGCCGAAAAACATCAAGGCGCCTGATACG
AATGCATTTGCAATAACAATTGCGATATTTAATATTGTTTATGAAGCTGTTTGACTTCAAAACACACAAA
AAAAAAAATAAAACAAATTATTTGAAAGAGAATTAGGAATCGGACAGCTTATCGTTACGGGCTAACAGCA
CACCGAGACGAAATAGCTTACCTGACGTCACAGCCTCTGGAAGAACTGCCGCCAAGCAGAGAGAGAGAGA
AAAAGAGGGAGAGCAGCTTAGACCGCATGTGCTTGTGTGTGAGGCGTCTCTCTCTTCGTCTCCTGTTTGC
GCAAACGCATAGACTGCACTGAGAAAATCGATTACCTATTTTTTATGAATGAATATTTGCACTATTACTA
TTCAAAACTATTAAGATAGCAATCACATTCAATAGCCAAATACTATACCACCTGAGCGATGCAACGAAAT
GATCAATTTGAGCAAAAATGCTGCATATTTAGGACGGCATCATTATAGAAATGCTTCTTGCTGTGTACTT
TTCTCTCGTCTGGCAGCTGTTTCGCCGTTATTGTTAAAACCGGCTTAAGTTAGGTGTGTTTTCTACGACT
AGTGATGCCCCTACTAGAAGATGTGTGTTGCACAAATGTCCCTGAATAACCAATTTGAAGTGCAGATAGC
AGTAAACGTAAGCTAATATGAATATTATTTAACTGTAATGTTTTAATATCGCTGGACATTACTAATAAAC
CCACTATAAACACATGTACATATGTATGTTTTGGCATACAATGAGTAGTTGGGGAAAAAATGTGTAAAAG
CACCGTGACCATCACAGCATAAAGATAACCAGCTGAAGTATCGAATATGAGTAACCCCCAAATTGAATCA
CATGCCGCAACTGATAGGACCCATGGAAGTACACTCTTCATGGCGATATACAAGACACACACAAGCACGA
ACACCCAGTTGCGGAGGAAATTCTCCGTAAATGAAAACCCAATCGGCGAACAATTCATACCCATATATGG
TAAAAGTTTTGAACGCGACTTGAGAGCGGAGAGCATTGCGGCTGATAAGGTTTTAGCGCTAAGCGGGCTT
TATAAAACGGGCTGCGGGACCAGTTTTCATATCACTACCGTTTGAGTTCTTGTGCTGTGTGGATACTCCT
CCCGACACAAAGCCGCTCCATCAGCCAGCAGTCGTCTAATCCAGAGACCCCGGATCGGGGTACCAACATG
GACGCACAAACACGACGACGTGAGCGTCGCGCTGAGAAACAAGCTCAATGGAAAGCTGCAAACGGTGGAT
CTCCTCCACATATGGCTTACCCATACGATGTTCCAGATTACGCTCCTCCAAGCTTGAATTCTGCAGATAT
CATGTTCAAGCCCAATTATATTAAGTTCCACACGCGCAACGTGGGCATGTCGGGAATCGGACTCTGGCTA
AAATCCTTGCGTCTGCACAAGTACATCGAGCTGTTCAAGAACATGACGTACGAGGAAATGCTCTTGATCA
CCGAGGACTTTCTGCAGAGTGTTGGCGTCACCAAGGGCGCCTCCCACAAGCTTGCCCTTTGCATTGATAA
GCTGAAGGAACGGGCCAATATTCTTAACCGGGTAGAACAAGAACTGCTATCGGGTCAAATGGAGCTGAGC
ACGGCGGTTGAGGAGCTAACAAATATTGTGCTGACACCAATGAAGCCACTGGAGTCTCCAGGACCACCGG
AGGAAAACATTGGTCTGCGTTTTCTTAAGGTCATTGACATTGTGACCAATACGTTGCAGCAGGATCCGTA
TGCTGTCCAAGACGACGAGACTTTGGGTGTGCTTATGTGGATTCTAGACCGTTCTATCCACAACGAGGCA
TTTATGAATCATGCCAGTCAACTCAAGGACCTGAAGTTTAAGTTGTCCAAACGCTCGAGTCTAGAGGGCC
CGCGGTTCGAAGGTAAGCCTATCCCTAACCCTCTCCTCGGTCTCGATTCTACGCGTACCGGTCATCATCA
CCATCACCATTGAGTTTAAACCCGCTGATCAGCCTCGACTGTGCCTTCTAAGGCCTGAGCTCGCTGATCA
GCCTCGATCGAGGATCCAGACATGATAAGATACATTGATGAGTTTGGACAAACCACAACTAGAATGCAGT
GAAAAAAATGCTTTATTTGTGAAATTTGTGATGCTATTGCTTTATTTGTAACCATTATAAGCTGCAATAA
ACAAGTTAACAACAACAATTGCATTCATTTTATGTTTCAGGTTCAGGGGGAGGTGTGGGAGGTTTTTTAA
AGCAAGTAAAACCTCTACAAATGTGGTATGGCTGATTATGATCAGTCGACCGATGCCCTTGAGAGCCTTC
AACCCAGTCAGCTCCTTCCGGTGGGCGCGGGGCATGACTATCGTCGCCGCACTTATGACTGTCTTCTTTA
TCATGCAACTCGTAGGACAGGTGCCGGCAGCGCTCTGGGTCATTTTCGGCGAGGACCGCTTTCGCTGGAG
CGCGACGATGATCGGCCTGTCGCTTGCGGTATTCGGAATCTTGCACGCCCTCGCTCAAGCCTTCGTCACT
GGTCCCGCCACCAAACGTTTCGGCGAGAAGCAGGCCATTATCGCCGGCATGGCGGCCGACGCGCTGGGCT
ACGTCTTGCTGGCGTTCGCGACGCGAGGCTGGATGGCCTTCCCCATTATGATTCTTCTCGCTTCCGGCGG
CATCGGGATGCCCGCGTTGCAGGCCATGCTGTCCAGGCAGGTAGATGACGACCATCAGGGACAGCTTCAA
GGATCGCTCGCGGCTCTTACCAGCCAGCAAAAGGCCAGGAACCGTAAAAAGGCCGCGTTGCTGGCGTTTT
TCCATAGGCTCCGCCCCCCTGACGAGCATCACAAAAATCGACGCTCAAGTCAGAGGTGGCGAAACCCGAC
AGGACTATAAAGATACCAGGCGTTTCCCCCTGGAAGCTCCCTCGTGCGCTCTCCTGTTCCGACCCTGCCG
CTTACCGGATACCTGTCCGCCTTTCTCCCTTCGGGAAGCGTGGCGCTTTCTCAATGCTCACGCTGTAGGT
ATCTCAGTTCGGTGTAGGTCGTTCGCTCCAAGCTGGGCTGTGTGCACGAACCCCCCGTTCAGCCCGACCG
CTGCGCCTTATCCGGTAACTATCGTCTTGAGTCCAACCCGGTAAGACACGACTTATCGCCACTGGCAGCA
GCCACTGGTAACAGGATTAGCAGAGCGAGGTATGTAGGCGGTGCTACAGAGTTCTTGAAGTGGTGGCCTA
ACTACGGCTACACTAGAAGGACAGTATTTGGTATCTGCGCTCTGCTGAAGCCAGTTACCTTCGGAAAAAG
AGTTGGTAGCTCTTGATCCGGCAAACAAACCACCGCTGGTAGCGGTGGTTTTTTTGTTTGCAAGCAGCAG
ATTACGCGCAGAAAAAAAGGATCTCAAGAAGATCCTTTGATCTTTTCTACGGGGTCTGACGCTCAGTGGA
ACGAAAACTCACGTTAAGGGATTTTGGTCATGAGATTATCAAAAAGGATCTTCACCTAGATCCTTTTAAA
TTAAAAATGAAGTTTTAAATCAATCTAAAGTATATATGAGTAAACTTGGTCTGACAGTTACCAATGCTTA
ATCAGTGAGGCACCTATCTCAGCGATCTGTCTATTTCGTTCATCCATAGTTGCCTGACTCCCCGTCGTGT
AGATAACTACGATACGGGAGGGCTTACCATCTGGCCCCAGTGCTGCAATGATACCGCGAGACCCACGCTC
ACCGGCTCCAGATTTATCAGCAATAAACCAGCCAGCCGGAAGGGCCGAGCGCAGAAGTGGTCCTGCAACT
TTATCCGCCTCCATCCAGTCTATTAATTGTTGCCGGGAAGCTAGAGTAAGTAGTTCGCCAGTTAATAGTT
TGCGCAACGTTGTTGCCATTGCTGCAGGCATCGTGGTGTCACGCTCGTCGTTTGGTATGGCTTCATTCAG
CTCCGGTTCCCAACGATCAAGGCGAGTTACATGATCCCCCATGTTGTGCAAAAAAGCGGTTAGCTCCTTC
GGTCCTCCGATCGTTGTCAGAAGTAAGTTGGCCGCAGTGTTATCACTCATGGTTATGGCAGCACTGCATA
ATTCTCTTACTGTCATGCCATCCGTAAGATGCTTTTCTGTGACTGGTGAGTACTCAACCAAGTCATTCTG
AGAATAGTGTATGCGGCGACCGAGTTGCTCTTGCCCGGCGTCAACACGGGATAATACCGCGCCACATAGC
AGAACTTTAAAAGTGCTCATCATTGGAAAACGTTCTTCGGGGCGAAAACTCTCAAGGATCTTACCGCTGT
TGAGATCCAGTTCGATGTAACCCACTCGTGCACCCAACTGATCTTCAGCATCTTTTACTTTCACCAGCGT
TTCTGGGTGAGCAAAAACAGGAAGGCAAAATGCCGCAAAAAAGGGAATAAGGGCGACACGGAAATGTTGA
ATACTCATACTCTTCCTTTTTCAATATTATTGAAGCATTTATCAGGGTTATTGTCTCATGAGCGGATACA
TATTTGAATGTATTTAGAAAAATAAACAAATAGGGGTTCCGCGCACATTTCCCCGAAAAGTGCCACCTGA
CGTCTAAGAAACCATTATTATCATGACATTAACCTATAAAAATAGGCGTATCACGAGGCCCTTTCGT
Features (pLannotate 1.2.2; 11 found; start..end, strand, type, name):
     56..2568    +  promoter       Ac5 promoter: Drosophila melanogaster actin 5C promoter
   2588..2653    +  CDS            N (fragment): REGN_LAMBD - Experimental evidence at protein level: Swiss-Prot protein existence level 1. Plays a role as a transcriptional antitermination factor that allows the virus to initiate its lytic phase. Activates expression of the delayed viral early genes by modifying host RNA polymerase (RNAP) into a form that is resistant to termination signals. This antitermination function requires the host NusA protein which serves to stabilize the interaction between antitermination protein N and host RNA polymerase. From Escherichia phage lambda (Bacteriophage lambda).
   2678..2704    +  CDS            3xHA (fragment): three tandem HA epitope tags
   2735..3271    +  CDS            smg (fragment): SMG_DROME - Experimental evidence at protein level: Swiss-Prot protein existence level 1. Translation regulator that binds to the 3'-UTR of specific mRNAs such as nanos (nos) and prevents their translation. Prevents translation of unlocalized nos in the bulk cytoplasm via the recruitment of cup. From Drosophila melanogaster (Fruit fly).
   3302..3343    +  CDS            V5 tag: epitope tag from simian virus 5
   3443..3577    -  polyA_signal   SV40 poly(A) signal: SV40 polyadenylation signal
   3600..3684    -  CDS            large T antigen (fragment): large T antigen from SV40 (simian virus 40)
   3685..4155    +  CDS            TcR (fragment): tetracycline efflux protein; tet; confers resistance to tetracycline
   4199..4787    -  rep_origin     ori: high-copy-number ColE1/pMB1/pBR322/pUC origin of replication
   4958..5818    -  CDS            AmpR: β-lactamase; bla; confers resistance to ampicillin, carbenicillin, and related antibiotics
   5819..5923    -  promoter       AmpR promoter: bla
