[The description below was written by a language model from this plasmid's Addgene catalogue record and pLannotate feature annotations shown in this document.]
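Description:
pAc5.1B-lambdaN-HA-DmSmaug_584-762-V5His6_C is a 6,017 nt insect expression plasmid for producing a tagged fragment of the Drosophila melanogaster translational regulator Smaug (smg) in fly cells. The catalogue lists the backbone as unknown, although the name points to a pAc5.1B-type vector, and the annotated features fit that layout. In bacteria it is maintained through a ColE1/pUC-type origin and selected with ampicillin via the β-lactamase gene and its own promoter. The annotation describes the origin as high-copy, whereas the catalogue entry records the plasmid as low copy. Short fragments of a tetracycline resistance gene and SV40 large T antigen are also annotated; these appear to be non-functional backbone remnants.

Expression is driven by the constitutive Drosophila actin 5C promoter. The open reading frame begins with a short fragment of the bacteriophage lambda N protein, followed by an HA epitope (annotated as a partial match to a 3xHA element), then Smaug residues 584–762, and finally a V5 tag. The name also indicates a C-terminal His6 tag, which the feature table does not annotate separately. An SV40 polyadenylation signal lies downstream, annotated on the opposite strand. The insert carries two silent changes relative to the NCBI reference sequence.

The lambda N peptide is a standard RNA-tethering module that binds BoxB hairpins, so constructs of this design are typically used to recruit a protein fragment artificially to a BoxB-containing reporter mRNA and measure its effect on translation or stability. The record itself states the purpose only as insect expression of this Smaug fragment. The sequence is depositor-supplied and may be theoretical.
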