Addgene plasmid #146011: pAc5.1B-lambdaN-HA-DmSmaug_584-762-V5His6_C
Purpose: Insect Expression of DmSmaug_584-762
Depositing lab: Elisa Izaurralde. Depositing organization: Max Planck Institute for Developmental Biology.
Backbone
  Vector backbone: Unknown
  Vector type: Insect Expression
Growth in bacteria
  Bacterial resistance: Ampicillin, 100 μg/mL
  Growth temperature: 37°C
  Growth strain: DH5alpha
  Copy number: Low Copy
Gene/Insert
  Gene/Insert name: DmSmaug_584-762
  Species: D. melanogaster (fly)
  Mutation: 2 silent mutations compared to the sequence given by NCBI: NM_079263.2
  Entrez Gene: smg (a.k.a. Dmel_CG5263, CG5263, D69, Dmel\CG5263, SMG, SmG, Smaug, Smg, anon-D69, anonD69)
  Cloning method: Unknown
Terms and licenses: Academic/Nonprofit Terms; Industry Terms: Not Available to Industry
Depositor comments: Plasmids from this collection were made available to the research community and donated after the lab closed. Please note that the sequence provided by the depositing laboratory may be theoretical/predicted or based on Sanger sequencing results. There may be discrepancies between sequencing results obtained by Addgene and the depositor sequence. If an Addgene verified sequence is not available, please contact before placing your order to request that our lab fully sequence the plasmid.
How to cite: pAc5.1B-lambdaN-HA-DmSmaug_584-762-V5His6_C was a gift from Elisa Izaurralde (Addgene plasmid # 146011 ; http://n2t.net/addgene:146011 ; RRID:Addgene_146011)
